>Addgene plasmid #191722 | AiP12555 - pAAV-3xSP10ins-AiE0367h_3xC2-minRho-SYFP2-WPRE3-BGHpA (Alias: CN2555) | addgene full sequence | sequence record 376643 | Addgene NGS Result
CCTGCAGGCAGCTGCGCGCTCGCTCGCTCACTGAGGCCGCCCGGGCGTCGGGCGACCTTTGGTCGCCCGG
CCTCAGTGAGCGAGCGAGCGCGCAGAGAGGGAGTGGCCAACTCCATCACTAGGGGTTCCTGCGGCCGCAC
GCGCCGGTACCGAAGCTACCCCTAACACACTATTCTACACACAGAAAATGCTCTTCACTAGGAAGCTACC
CCTAACACACTATTCTACACACAGAAAATGCTCTTCACTAGGAAGCTACCCCTAACACACTATTCTACAC
ACAGAAAATGCTCTTCACTAGACGCGTTCCAGCTTAAAGGAAAATTCCAGCCCCAGAGATCTTCCGCAGT
GAGTGACAGCTCCTTAATGTGAGGAGCAGCGTGGGCGTGGTGGGTGGGATGTCAGAGCCATCAAAGCCCT
CATTTCTGATCCCTCTGTGATGTCGGGGTTCCCTGGCACGCCCACTGTCCAGCTTAAAGGAAAATTCCAG
CCCCAGAGATCTTCCGCAGTGAGTGACAGCTCCTTAATGTGAGGAGCAGCGTGGGCGTGGTGGGTGGGAT
GTCAGAGCCATCAAAGCCCTCATTTCTGATCCCTCTGTGATGTCGGGGTTCCCTGGCACGCCCACTGTCC
AGCTTAAAGGAAAATTCCAGCCCCAGAGATCTTCCGCAGTGAGTGACAGCTCCTTAATGTGAGGAGCAGC
GTGGGCGTGGTGGGTGGGATGTCAGAGCCATCAAAGCCCTCATTTCTGATCCCTCTGTGATGTCGGGGTT
CCCTGGCACGCCCACTGGAGCTCGATTCAGCCGGGAGCTTAGGGAGGGGAGGTCACTTCATAAGGGCTTG
GGGGGGGAGTTGGAGCCACGAGTCGTCCAGCCGGAGCCCCGTGTGGCTGTGCTCCGGCCTCAGAAGCATC
CCCGGATCCAGATCTTTCGAAGCTAGCGCTACCGGTCGCCACCATGGTGAGCAAGGGCGAGGAGCTGTTC
ACCGGGGTGGTGCCCATCCTGGTCGAGCTGGACGGCGACGTAAACGGCCACAAGTTCAGCGTGTCCGGCG
AGGGCGAGGGCGATGCCACCTACGGCAAGCTGACCCTGAAGCTGATCTGCACCACCGGCAAGCTGCCCGT
GCCCTGGCCCACCCTCGTGACCACCCTGGGCTACGGCGTGCAGTGCTTCGCCCGCTACCCCGACCACATG
AAGCAGCACGACTTCTTCAAGTCCGCCATGCCCGAAGGCTACGTCCAGGAGCGCACCATCTTCTTCAAGG
ACGACGGCAACTACAAGACCCGCGCCGAGGTGAAGTTCGAGGGCGACACCCTGGTGAACCGCATCGAGCT
GAAGGGCATCGACTTCAAGGAGGACGGCAACATCCTGGGGCACAAGCTGGAGTACAACTACAACAGCCAC
AACGTCTATATCACCGCCGACAAGCAGAAGAACGGCATCAAGGCCAACTTCAAGATCCGCCACAACATCG
AGGACGGCGGCGTGCAGCTCGCCGACCACTACCAGCAGAACACCCCCATCGGCGACGGCCCCGTGCTGCT
GCCCGACAACCACTACCTGAGCTACCAGTCCAAGCTGAGCAAAGACCCCAACGAGAAGCGCGATCACATG
GTCCTGCTGGAGTTCGTGACCGCCGCCGGGATCACTCTCGGCATGGACGAGCTGTACAAGTAAGTCGACG
GCGCGCCGCGGCCGCGAATTCGATATCATAATCAACCTCTGGATTACAAAATTTGTGAAAGATTGACTGG
TATTCTTAACTATGTTGCTCCTTTTACGCTATGTGGATACGCTGCTTTAATGCCTTTGTATCATGCTATT
GCTTCCCGTATGGCTTTCATTTTCTCCTCCTTGTATAAATCCTGGTTAGTTCTTGCCACGGCGGAACTCA
TCGCCGCCTGCCTTGCCCGCTGCTGGACAGGGGCTCGGCTGTTGGGCACTGACAATTCCGTGGCTCGAGA
GATCTTCGACTGTGCCTTCTAGTTGCCAGCCATCTGTTGTTTGCCCCTCCCCCGTGCCTTCCTTGACCCT
GGAAGGTGCCACTCCCACTGTCCTTTCCTAATAAAATGAGGAAATTGCATCGCATTGTCTGAGTAGGTGT
CATTCTATTCTGGGGGGTGGGGTGGGGCAGGACAGCAAGGGGGAGGATTGGGAAGACAATAGCAGGCATG
AGATCTCACGTGCGGACCGAGCGGCCGCAGGAACCCCTAGTGATGGAGTTGGCCACTCCCTCTCTGCGCG
CTCGCTCGCTCACTGAGGCCGGGCGACCAAAGGTCGCCCGACGCCCGGGCTTTGCCCGGGCGGCCTCAGT
GAGCGAGCGAGCGCGCAGCTGCCTGCAGGGGCGCCTGATGCGGTATTTTCTCCTTACGCATCTGTGCGGT
ATTTCACACCGCATA
[95 nt withheld, positions 2396-2490]
T
[46 nt withheld, positions 2492-2537]
C
[141 nt withheld, positions 2539-2679]
CCTTTGACGTTGGAGTCCACGTTCTTT
[37 nt withheld, positions 2707-2743]
ACTCTATCTCGGGCTATTCTTTTGATTTATAAGGGATTTTGCCGATTTCGGTCTATTGGTTAAAAAATGA
GCTGATTTAACAAAAATTTAACGCGAATTTTAACAAAATATTAACGTTTACAATTTTATGGTGCACTCTC
AGTACAATCTGCTCTGATGCCGCATAGTTAAGCCAGCCCCGACACCCGCCAACACCCGCTGACGCGCCCT
GACGGGCTTGTCTGCTCCCGGCATCCGCTTACAGACAAGCTGTGACCGTCTCCGGGAGCTGCATGTGTCA
GAGGTTTTCACCGTCATCACCGAAACGCGCGAGACGAAAGGGCCTCGTGATACGCCTATTTTTATAGGTT
AATGTCATGATAATAATGGTTTCTTAGACGTCAGGTGGCACTTTTCGGGGAAATGTGCGCGGAACCCCTA
TTTGTTTATTTTTCTAAATACATTCAAATATGTATCCGCTCATGAGACAATAACCCTGATAAATGCTTCA
ATAATATTGAAAAAGGAAGAGTATGAGTATTCAACATTTCCGTGTCGCCCTTATTCCCTTTTTTGCGGCA
TTTTGCCTTCCTGTTTTTGCTCACCCAGAAACGCTGGTGAAAGTAAAAGATGCTGAAGATCAGTTGGGTG
CACGAGTGGGTTACATCGAACTGGATCTCAACAGCGGTAAGATCCTTGAGAGTTTTCGCCCCGAAGAACG
TTTTCCAATGATGAGCACTTTTAAAGTTCTGCTATGTGGCGCGGTATTATCCCGTATTGACGCCGGGCAA
GAGCAACTCGGTCGCCGCATACACTATTCTCAGAATGACTTGGTTGAGTACTCACCAGTCACAGAAAAGC
ATCTTACGGATGGCATGACAGTAAGAGAATTATGCAGTGCTGCCATAACCATGAGTGATAACACTGCGGC
CAACTTACTTCTGACAACGATCGGAGGACCGAAGGAGCTAACCGCTTTTTTGCACAACATGGGGGATCAT
GTAACTCGCCTTGATCGTTGGGAACCGGAGCTGAATGAAGCCATACCAAACGACGAGCGTGACACCACGA
TGCCTGTAGCAATGGCAACAACGTTGCGCAAACTATTAACTGGCGAACTACTTACTCTAGCTTCCCGGCA
ACAATTAATAGACTGGATGGAGGCGGATAAAGTTGCAGGACCACTTCTGCGCTCGGCCCTTCCGGCTGGC
TGGTTTATTGCTGATAAATCTGGAGCCGGTGAGCGTGGGTCTCGCGGTATCATTGCAGCACTGGGGCCAG
ATGGTAAGCCCTCCCGTATCGTAGTTATCTACACGACGGGGAGTCAGGCAACTATGGATGAACGAAATAG
ACAGATCGCTGAGATAGGTGCCTCACTGATTAAGCATTGGTAACTGTCAGACCAAGTTTACTCATATATA
CTTTAGATTGATTTAAAACTTCATTTTTAATTTAAAAGGATCTAGGTGAAGATCCTTTTTGATAATCTCA
TGACCAAAATCCCTTAACGTGAGTTTTCGTTCCACTGAGCGTCAGACCCCGTAGAAAAGATCAAAGGATC
TTCTTGAGATCCTTTTTTTCTGCGCGTAATCTGCTGCTTGCAAACAAAAAAACCACCGCTACCAGCGGTG
GTTTGTTTGCCGGATCAAGAGCTACCAACTCTTTTTCCGAAGGTAACTGGCTTCAGCAGAGCGCAGATAC
CAAATACTGTTCTTCTAGTGTAGCCGTAGTTAGGCCACCACTTCAAGAACTCTGTAGCACCGCCTACATA
CCTCGCTCTGCTAATCCTGTTACCAGTGGCTGCTGCCAGTGGCGATAAGTCGTGTCTTACCGGGTTGGAC
TCAAGACGATAGTTACCGGATAAGGCGCAGCGGTCGGGCTGAACGGGGGGTTCGTGCACACAGCCCAGCT
TGGAGCGAACGACCTACACCGAACTGAGATACCTACAGCGTGAGCTATGAGAAAGCGCCACGCTTCCCGA
AGGGAGAAAGGCGGACAGGTATCCGGTAAGCGGCAGGGTCGGAACAGGAGAGCGCACGAGGGAGCTTCCA
GGGGGAAACGCCTGGTATCTTTATAGTCCTGTCGGGTTTCGCCACCTCTGACTTGAGCGTCGATTTTTGT
GATGCTCGTCAGGGGGGCGGAGCCTATGGAAAAACGCCAGCAACGCGGCCTTTTTACGGTTCCTGGCCTT
TTGCTGGCCTTTTGCTCACATGT
Features (pLannotate 1.2.2; 14 found; start..end, strand, type, name):
     12..39      +  repeat_region  AAV2 ITR (fragment): inverted terminal repeat of adeno-associated virus serotype 2 inverted
     68..95      +  repeat_region  AAV2 ITR (fragment): inverted terminal repeat of adeno-associated virus serotype 2 inverted
    954..1670    +  CDS            SYFP2: SYFP2 is a basic (constitutively fluorescent) yellow fluorescent protein published in 2006, derived from Aequorea victoria. It is reported to be a very rapidly-maturing monomer with moderate acid sensitivity.
   1710..1867    +  misc_feature   WPRE (fragment): woodchuck hepatitis virus posttranscriptional regulatory element
   1873..1953    +  misc_feature   WPRE (fragment): woodchuck hepatitis virus posttranscriptional regulatory element
   1970..2081    +  polyA_signal   bGH poly(A) signal: bovine growth hormone polyadenylation signal
   2199..2339    +  repeat_region  AAV2 ITR: inverted terminal repeat of adeno-associated virus serotype 2 inverted
   2344..2395    -  misc_feature   bom (fragment): basis of mobility region from pBR322
   2414..2869    +  rep_origin     f1 ori (sequence partly withheld): f1 bacteriophage origin of replication; arrow indicates direction of (+) strand synthesis
   2870..2919    -  misc_feature   bom (fragment): basis of mobility region from pBR322
   3021..3056    -  CDS            rop (fragment): Rop protein, which maintains plasmids at low copy number; rop
   3151..3255    +  promoter       AmpR promoter: bla
   3256..4116    +  CDS            AmpR: β-lactamase; bla; confers resistance to ampicillin, carbenicillin, and related antibiotics
   4287..4875    +  rep_origin     ori: high-copy-number ColE1/pMB1/pBR322/pUC origin of replication
