[The description below was written by a language model from this plasmid's Addgene catalogue record and pLannotate feature annotations shown in this document.]
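Description:
AiP12555 - pAAV-3xSP10ins-AiE0367h_3xC2-minRho-SYFP2-WPRE3-BGHpA (alias CN2555) is a recombinant AAV transfer plasmid of about 4.9 kb, built to express a yellow fluorescent reporter in striatal medium spiny neurons. It is maintained in bacteria through a high-copy ColE1/pUC-type origin and selected with ampicillin via the bla gene and its own promoter. An f1 phage origin is also present in the backbone, alongside short remnants of pBR322 bom and rop sequences. The expression cassette lies between AAV2 inverted terminal repeats, which are the cis elements needed for replication and packaging of the genome into AAV particles. The right-hand ITR is annotated in full, while the left one is detected only as two short fragments, a common outcome when these repetitive, structured regions are sequenced and annotated.

The payload is SYFP2, a fast-maturing monomeric yellow fluorescent protein derived from Aequorea victoria. It is followed by WPRE3, a shortened woodchuck posttranscriptional regulatory element (annotated here as two WPRE fragments) that boosts transcript expression, and by the bovine growth hormone polyadenylation signal. The roughly 850 nt upstream of the reporter carries no automated annotation. From the construct name, this region should hold the 3xSP10ins element, the enhancer AiE0367h in a form labelled 3xC2 (apparently a triplicated core), and a minimal Rho promoter. The record does not define these parts further. In this design a cell-type-selective enhancer paired with a minimal promoter restricts expression to the target population. The plasmid belongs to an enhancer AAV toolbox for accessing striatal cell types, where it serves to label medium spiny neurons after viral delivery.
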