Addgene plasmid #191722: AiP12555 - pAAV-3xSP10ins-AiE0367h_3xC2-minRho-SYFP2-WPRE3-BGHpA (Alias: CN2555)
Purpose: AI plasmid ALIAS: AiP12555. Expression of SYFP2 (yellow fluorescent protein) in striatal medium spiny neurons
Depositing lab: Allen Institute for Brain Science & Jonathan Ting. Depositing organization: Allen Institute. Publication: Enhancer AAV toolbox for accessing and perturbing striatal cell types and circuits. Hunker AC, Wirthlin ME, Gill G, Johansen NJ, Hooper M, Omstead V, Vargas S, Lerma MN, Taskin N, Weed N, Laird WD, Bishaw YM, Bendrick JL, Gore BB, Ben-Simon Y, Opitz-Araya X, Martinez RA, Way SW, Thyagarajan B, Otto S, Sanchez REA, Alexander JR, Amaya A, Amster A, Arbuckle J, Ayala A, Baker PM, Barcelli T, Barta S, Bertagnolli D, Bielstein C, Bishwakarma P, Bowlus J, Boyer G, Brouner K, Casian B, Casper T, Chakka AB, Chakrabarty R, Chong P, Clark M, Colbert K, Daniel S, Dawe T, Departee M, DiValentin P, Donadio NP, Dotson NI, Dwivedi D, Egdorf T, Fliss T, Gary A, Goldy J, Grasso C, Groce EL, Gudsnuk K, Han W, Haradon Z, Hastings S, Helback O, Ho WV, Huang C, Johnson T, Jones DL, Juneau Z, Kenney J, Leibly M, Li S, Liang E, Loeffler H, Lusk NA, Madigan Z, Malloy J, Malone J, McCue R, Melchor J, Mich JK, Moosman S, Morin E, Naidoo R, Newman D, Ngo K, Nguyen K, Oster AL, Ouellette B, Oyama AA, Pena N, Pham T, Phillips E, Pom C, Potekhina L, Ransford S, Ray PL, Reding M, Rette DF, Reynoldson C, Rimorin C, Sigler AR, Rocha DB, Ronellenfitch K, Ruiz A, Sawyer L, Sevigny JP, Shapovalova NV, Shepard N, Shulga L, Soliman S, Staats B, Taormina MJ, Tieu M, Wang Y, Wilkes J, Wood T, Zhou T, Williford A, Dee N, Mollenkopf T, Ng L, Esposito L, Kalmbach BE, Yao S, Ariza J, Collman F, Mufti S, Smith K, Waters J, Ersing I, Patrick M, Zeng H, Lein ES, Kojima Y, Horwitz G, Owen SF, Levi BP, Daigle TL, Tasic B, Bakken TE, Ting JT. Neuron. 2025 May 21;113(10):1507-1524.e17. doi: 10.1016/j.neuron.2025.04.035. PubMed 40403704.
Backbone
  Vector backbone: rAAV
  Vector type: AAV
Growth in bacteria
  Bacterial resistance: Ampicillin, 100 μg/mL
  Growth temperature: 30°C
  Growth strain: NEB Stable
  Copy number: High Copy
Gene/Insert
  Gene/Insert name: SYFP2
  Species: Other
  Mutation: none
  Cloning method: Restriction Enzyme; 5′ cloning site Unknown (unknown if destroyed)
Terms and licenses: Academic/Nonprofit Terms; Industry Terms: Not Available to Industry
Depositor comments: Allen Institute plasmid ALIAS: AiP12555 This work supported by NIH BRAIN Initiative grant UF1MH128339
How to cite: AiP12555 - pAAV-3xSP10ins-AiE0367h_3xC2-minRho-SYFP2-WPRE3-BGHpA (Alias: CN2555) was a gift from Allen Institute for Brain Science & Jonathan Ting (Addgene plasmid # 191722 ; http://n2t.net/addgene:191722 ; RRID:Addgene_191722)
